Addgene plasmid #113886: pHR-CMV-TetO2_3C-Twin-Strep_IRES-mTurquoise2
Purpose: (Empty Backbone) Mammalian (inducible) protein expression, bicistronic expression of cytosolic mTurquoise2
Depositing lab: A. Radu Aricescu. Depositing organization: University of Oxford. Publication: Lentiviral transduction of mammalian cells for fast, scalable and high-level production of soluble and membrane proteins. Elegheert J, Behiels E, Bishop B, Scott S, Woolley RE, Griffiths SC, Byrne EFX, Chang VT, Stuart DI, Jones EY, Siebold C, Aricescu AR. Nat Protoc. 2018 Nov 19. pii: 10.1038/s41596-018-0075-9. doi: 10.1038/s41596-018-0075-9. PubMed 30455477.
Backbone
  Vector backbone: pHR-CMV-TetO2
  Vector type: Lentiviral
  Selectable markers: mTurquoise2
  Tag / fusion protein: 3C-Twin-Strep (C terminal on backbone)
Growth in bacteria
  Bacterial resistance: Ampicillin, 100 μg/mL
  Growth temperature: 37°C
  Growth strain: NEB Stable
  Copy number: High Copy
Gene/Insert
  Gene/Insert name: None
  Promoter: CMV-MIE-TetO2
  Tag / fusion protein: 3C-Twin-Strep (C terminal on backbone)
  Cloning method: Restriction Enzyme; 5′ cloning site EcoRI, AgeI (not destroyed); 3′ cloning site KpnI, XhoI (not destroyed)
  Sequencing primers: 5′ CGTCGTCGTGCTCGTTTAGTG; 3′ CAAACGCACACCGGCCTTATTCCAAG
Terms and licenses: Academic/Nonprofit Terms; Industry Terms: Not Available to Industry
Depositor comments: This empty backbone contains a 12bp dummy insert.
How to cite: pHR-CMV-TetO2_3C-Twin-Strep_IRES-mTurquoise2 was a gift from A. Radu Aricescu (Addgene plasmid # 113886 ; http://n2t.net/addgene:113886 ; RRID:Addgene_113886)
