[The description below was written by a language model from this plasmid's Addgene catalogue record and pLannotate feature annotations shown in this document.]
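Description:
pHR-CMV-TetO2_3C-Twin-Strep_IRES-mTurquoise2 is an empty HIV-1-based lentiviral transfer vector (about 10.7 kb) for constitutive or tetracycline-inducible protein production in mammalian cells. It is maintained in E. coli as a high-copy plasmid through a ColE1/pUC-type origin and selected with ampicillin via the β-lactamase gene. The non-viral part of the backbone also carries remnants of older vectors: fragments of TcR, bom, rop and lacI, plus an SV40 promoter followed by gpt fragments, the SV40 small t intron and a poly(A) signal. The record assigns no function to these.

The viral region runs from a truncated 5' LTR through the Ψ packaging signal, a partial gag sequence, the RRE and the cPPT/CTS to a self-inactivating ΔU3 3' LTR. These elements support genome packaging, Rev-dependent RNA export and efficient transduction. The ΔU3 deletion leaves the integrated provirus without LTR promoter activity.

Between the LTRs, the CMV immediate-early enhancer and promoter are followed by two tet operator sites (CMV-MIE-TetO2). Transcription can therefore be repressed in cells expressing the Tet repressor and induced with tetracycline-class compounds, while in other cells it should be constitutive. A gene of interest is cloned with EcoRI or AgeI at the 5' end and KpnI or XhoI at the 3' end, replacing a 12 bp dummy insert. The product gains a C-terminal 3C protease cleavage site and a Twin-Strep tag, allowing Strep-Tactin affinity purification and subsequent tag removal.

Downstream, an EMCV IRES drives translation of cytosolic mTurquoise2 from the same transcript. The cyan fluorescence reports transduction and expression level and is the only mammalian marker listed, so expressing cells can be identified or sorted by fluorescence rather than drug selection. A WPRE enhances transcript expression. The associated publication describes using such vectors for scalable, high-level production of soluble and membrane proteins in transduced mammalian cells.
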