Features (pLannotate 1.2.2; 36 found; start..end, strand, type, name):
     21..39      -  promoter       SP6 promoter: promoter for bacteriophage SP6 RNA polymerase
    267..546     +  CDS            TcR (fragment): tetracycline efflux protein; tet; confers resistance to tetracycline
    547..595     -  misc_feature   bom (fragment): basis of mobility region from pBR322
    697..732     -  CDS            rop (fragment): Rop protein, which maintains plasmids at low copy number; rop
    827..931     +  promoter       AmpR promoter: bla
    932..1792    +  CDS            AmpR: β-lactamase; bla; confers resistance to ampicillin, carbenicillin, and related antibiotics
   1963..2551    +  rep_origin     ori: high-copy-number ColE1/pMB1/pBR322/pUC origin of replication
   2734..2790    +  CDS            lacI (fragment): lac repressor; lacI; The lac repressor binds to the lac operator to inhibit transcription in E. coli. This inhibition can be relieved by adding lactose or isopropyl-β-D-thiogalactopyranoside (IPTG).
   2797..3126    +  promoter       SV40 promoter: SV40 enhancer and early promoter
   3326..3445    +  CDS            gpt (fragment): XGPT_ECOLI - Also known as gpp, gxu. Experimental evidence at protein level: Swiss-Prot protein existence level 1. Purine salvage pathway enzyme that catalyzes the transfer of the ribosyl-5-phosphate group from 5-phospho-alpha-D-ribose 1- diphosphate (PRPP) to the N9 position of the 6-oxopurines guanine and xanthine to form the corresponding ribonucleotides GMP (guanosine 5'- monophosphate) and XMP (xanthosine 5'-monophosphate), with the release of PPi. To a lesser extent, also acts on hypoxanthine (PubMed:9100006, PubMed:3886014). Does not ribophosphorylate adenine (PubMed:3886014). From Esch
   3445..3780    +  CDS            gpt (fragment): XGPT_ECOLI - Also known as gpp, gxu. Experimental evidence at protein level: Swiss-Prot protein existence level 1. Purine salvage pathway enzyme that catalyzes the transfer of the ribosyl-5-phosphate group from 5-phospho-alpha-D-ribose 1- diphosphate (PRPP) to the N9 position of the 6-oxopurines guanine and xanthine to form the corresponding ribonucleotides GMP (guanosine 5'- monophosphate) and XMP (xanthosine 5'-monophosphate), with the release of PPi. To a lesser extent, also acts on hypoxanthine (PubMed:9100006, PubMed:3886014). Does not ribophosphorylate adenine (PubMed:3886014). From Esch
   3875..4180    +  CDS            frsA (fragment): FRSA_ECOLI - Also known as yafA. Experimental evidence at protein level: Swiss-Prot protein existence level 1. Catalyzes the hydrolysis of esters (PubMed:15808744). Displays esterase activity toward pNP-butyrate (PubMed:15808744). May stimulate mixed-acid fermentation by acting as a fermentation/respiration switch that down-regulates respiration and up- regulates fermentation rates (PubMed:15169777). From Escherichia coli (strain K12).
   4184..4258    +  CDS            small t antigen (fragment): SV40 (simian virus 40) small t antigen
   4260..4325    +  intron         small t intron: SV40 (simian virus 40) small t antigen intron
   4455..4475    +  CDS            SV40 NLS: nuclear localization signal of SV40 (simian virus 40) large T antigen
   4794..4877    +  CDS            large T antigen (fragment): large T antigen from SV40 (simian virus 40)
   4900..5034    +  polyA_signal   SV40 poly(A) signal: SV40 polyadenylation signal
   5201..5530    +  CDS            nef (fragment): NEF_HV1BR - Experimental evidence at protein level: Swiss-Prot protein existence level 1. Extracellular Nef protein targets CD4(+) T-lymphocytes for apoptosis by interacting with CXCR4 surface receptors (PubMed:14990729). From Human immunodeficiency virus type 1 group M subtype B (isolate BRU/LAI) (HIV-1).
   5578..5835    +  LTR            5' LTR (truncated): truncated 5' long terminal repeat (LTR) from HIV-1
   5882..6007    +  misc_feature   HIV-1 Ψ: packaging signal of human immunodeficiency virus type 1
   5991..6329    +  CDS            HIV-1 gag (fragment): gag protein from human immunodeficiency virus 1; gag
   6504..6737    +  misc_feature   RRE: The Rev response element (RRE) of HIV-1 allows for Rev-dependent mRNA export from the nucleus to the cytoplasm.
   7114..7214    +  CDS            Rev (fragment): human immunodeficiency virus 1 (HIV-1) Rev protein; rev; enhances nuclear export of unspliced and incompletely spliced viral mRNAs
   7251..7368    +  misc_feature   cPPT/CTS: central polypurine tract and central termination sequence of HIV-1
   7405..7437    -  misc_feature   MCS (fragment): pBluescript multiple cloning site
   7489..7868    +  enhancer       CMV enhancer: human cytomegalovirus immediate early enhancer
   7870..8069    +  promoter       CMV promoter: human cytomegalovirus (CMV) immediate early promoter
   8074..8093    +  promoter       PLtetO-1 promoter (fragment): modified phage lambda PL promoter with tet operator sites (Lutz and Bujard, 1997)
   8095..8114    +  promoter       PLtetO-1 promoter (fragment): modified phage lambda PL promoter with tet operator sites (Lutz and Bujard, 1997)
   8124..8147    +  promoter       tight TRE promoter (fragment): Tet-responsive promoter PTight, consisting of seven tet operator sequences followed by the minimal CMV promoter
   8333..8382    +  CDS            Twin-Strep-tag (fragment): two Strep-Tag®II moieties connected by a linker for enhanced binding to Strep-Tactin®, an engineered form of streptavidin (Schmidt et al., 2013)
   8434..9020    +  misc_feature   IRES2: internal ribosome entry site (IRES) of the encephalomyocarditis virus (EMCV)
   9021..9740    +  CDS            mTurquoise2: enhanced monomeric variant of CFP (Goedhart et al., 2012) mammalian codon-optimized
   9801..10389   +  misc_feature   WPRE: woodchuck hepatitis virus posttranscriptional regulatory element
  10429..10497   +  CDS            nef (fragment): NEF_HV1Z2 - Experimental evidence at protein level: Swiss-Prot protein existence level 1. Extracellular Nef protein targets CD4(+) T-lymphocytes for apoptosis by interacting with CXCR4 surface receptors. From Human immunodeficiency virus type 1 group M subtype D (isolate Z2/CDC-Z34) (HIV-1).
  10499..10732   +  LTR            3' LTR (ΔU3): self-inactivating 3' long terminal repeat (LTR) from HIV-1
>Addgene plasmid #113886 | pHR-CMV-TetO2_3C-Twin-Strep_IRES-mTurquoise2 | addgene full sequence | sequence record 220167 | Addgene NGS Result
CTAGAATTAATTCCGTGTATTCTATAGTGTCACCTAAATCGTATGTGTATGATACATAAGGTTATGTATT
AATTGTAGCCGCGTTCTAACGACAATATGTACAAGCCTAATTGTGTAGCATCTGGCTTACTGAAGCAGAC
CCTATCATCTCTCTCGTAAACTGCCGTCAGAGTCGGTTTGGTTGGACGAACCTTCTGAGTTTCTGGTAAC
GCCGTCCCGCACCCGGAAATGGTCAGCGAACCAATCAGCAGGGTCATCGCTAGCCAGATCCTCTACGCCG
GACGCATCGTGGCCGGCATCACCGGCGCCACAGGTGCGGTTGCTGGCGCCTATATCGCCGACATCACCGA
TGGGGAAGATCGGGCTCGCCACTTCGGGCTCATGAGCGCTTGTTTCGGCGTGGGTATGGTGGCAGGCCCC
GTGGCCGGGGGACTGTTGGGCGCCATCTCCTTGCATGCACCATTCCTTGCGGCGGCGGTGCTCAACGGCC
TCAACCTACTACTGGGCTGCTTCCTAATGCAGGAGTCGCATAAGGGAGAGCGTCGAATGGTGCACTCTCA
GTACAATCTGCTCTGATGCCGCATAGTTAAGCCAGCCCCGACACCCGCCAACACCCGCTGACGCGCCCTG
ACGGGCTTGTCTGCTCCCGGCATCCGCTTACAGACAAGCTGTGACCGTCTCCGGGAGCTGCATGTGTCAG
AGGTTTTCACCGTCATCACCGAAACGCGCGAGACGAAAGGGCCTCGTGATACGCCTATTTTTATAGGTTA
ATGTCATGATAATAATGGTTTCTTAGACGTCAGGTGGCACTTTTCGGGGAAATGTGCGCGGAACCCCTAT
TTGTTTATTTTTCTAAATACATTCAAATATGTATCCGCTCATGAGACAATAACCCTGATAAATGCTTCAA
TAATATTGAAAAAGGAAGAGTATGAGTATTCAACATTTCCGTGTCGCCCTTATTCCCTTTTTTGCGGCAT
TTTGCCTTCCTGTTTTTGCTCACCCAGAAACGCTGGTGAAAGTAAAAGATGCTGAAGATCAGTTGGGTGC
ACGAGTGGGTTACATCGAACTGGATCTCAACAGCGGTAAGATCCTTGAGAGTTTTCGCCCCGAAGAACGT
TTTCCAATGATGAGCACTTTTAAAGTTCTGCTATGTGGCGCGGTATTATCCCGTATTGACGCCGGGCAAG
AGCAACTCGGTCGCCGCATACACTATTCTCAGAATGACTTGGTTGAGTACTCACCAGTCACAGAAAAGCA
TCTTACGGATGGCATGACAGTAAGAGAATTATGCAGTGCTGCCATAACCATGAGTGATAACACTGCGGCC
AACTTACTTCTGACAACGATCGGAGGACCGAAGGAGCTAACCGCTTTTTTGCACAACATGGGGGATCATG
TAACTCGCCTTGATCGTTGGGAACCGGAGCTGAATGAAGCCATACCAAACGACGAGCGTGACACCACGAT
GCCTGTAGCAATGGCAACAACGTTGCGCAAACTATTAACTGGCGAACTACTTACTCTAGCTTCCCGGCAA
CAATTAATAGACTGGATGGAGGCGGATAAAGTTGCAGGACCACTTCTGCGCTCGGCCCTTCCGGCTGGCT
GGTTTATTGCTGATAAATCTGGAGCCGGTGAGCGTGGGTCTCGCGGTATCATTGCAGCACTGGGGCCAGA
TGGTAAGCCCTCCCGTATCGTAGTTATCTACACGACGGGGAGTCAGGCAACTATGGATGAACGAAATAGA
CAGATCGCTGAGATAGGTGCCTCACTGATTAAGCATTGGTAACTGTCAGACCAAGTTTACTCATATATAC
TTTAGATTGATTTAAAACTTCATTTTTAATTTAAAAGGATCTAGGTGAAGATCCTTTTTGATAATCTCAT
GACCAAAATCCCTTAACGTGAGTTTTCGTTCCACTGAGCGTCAGACCCCGTAGAAAAGATCAAAGGATCT
TCTTGAGATCCTTTTTTTCTGCGCGTAATCTGCTGCTTGCAAACAAAAAAACCACCGCTACCAGCGGTGG
TTTGTTTGCCGGATCAAGAGCTACCAACTCTTTTTCCGAAGGTAACTGGCTTCAGCAGAGCGCAGATACC
AAATACTGTTCTTCTAGTGTAGCCGTAGTTAGGCCACCACTTCAAGAACTCTGTAGCACCGCCTACATAC
CTCGCTCTGCTAATCCTGTTACCAGTGGCTGCTGCCAGTGGCGATAAGTCGTGTCTTACCGGGTTGGACT
CAAGACGATAGTTACCGGATAAGGCGCAGCGGTCGGGCTGAACGGGGGGTTCGTGCACACAGCCCAGCTT
GGAGCGAACGACCTACACCGAACTGAGATACCTACAGCGTGAGCTATGAGAAAGCGCCACGCTTCCCGAA
GGGAGAAAGGCGGACAGGTATCCGGTAAGCGGCAGGGTCGGAACAGGAGAGCGCACGAGGGAGCTTCCAG
GGGGAAACGCCTGGTATCTTTATAGTCCTGTCGGGTTTCGCCACCTCTGACTTGAGCGTCGATTTTTGTG
ATGCTCGTCAGGGGGGCGGAGCCTATGGAAAAACGCCAGCAACGCGGCCTTTTTACGGTTCCTGGCCTTT
TGCTGGCCTTTTGCTCACATGTTCTTTCCTGCGTTATCCCCTGATTCTGTGGATAACCGTATTACCGCCT
TTGAGTGAGCTGATACCGCTCGCCGCAGCCGAACGACCGAGCGCAGCGAGTCAGTGAGCGAGGAAGCGGA
AGAGCGCCCAATACGCAAACCGCCTCTCCCCGCGCGTTGGCCGATTCATTAATGCAGCTGTGGAATGTGT
GTCAGTTAGGGTGTGGAAAGTCCCCAGGCTCCCCAGCAGGCAGAAGTATGCAAAGCATGCATCTCAATTA
GTCAGCAACCAGGTGTGGAAAGTCCCCAGGCTCCCCAGCAGGCAGAAGTATGCAAAGCATGCATCTCAAT
TAGTCAGCAACCATAGTCCCGCCCCTAACTCCGCCCATCCCGCCCCTAACTCCGCCCAGTTCCGCCCATT
CTCCGCCCCATGGCTGACTAATTTTTTTTATTTATGCAGAGGCCGAGGCCGCCTCGGCCTCTGAGCTATT
CCAGAAGTAGTGAGGAGGCTTTTTTGGAGGCCTAGGCTTTTGCAAAAAGCTTGGACACAAGACAGGCTTG
CGAGATATGTTTGAGAATACCACTTTATCCCGCGTCAGGGAGAGGCAGTGCGTAAAAAGACGCGGACTCA
TGTGAAATACTGGTTTTTAGTGCGCCAGATCTCTATAATCTCGCGCAACCTATTTTCCCCTCGAACACTT
TTTAAGCCGTAGATAAACAGGCTGGGACACTTCACATGAGCGAAAAATACATCGTCACCTGGGACATGTT
GCAGATCCATGCACGTAAACTCGCAAGCCGACTGATGCCTTCTGAACAATGGAAAGGCATTATTGCCGTA
AGCCGTGGCGGTCTGTACCGGGTGCGTTACTGGCGCGTGAACTGGGTATTCGTCATGTCGATACCGTTTG
TATTTCCAGCTACGATCACGACAACCAGCGCGAGCTTAAAGTGCTGAAACGCGCAGAAGGCGATGGCGAA
GGCTTCATCGTTATTGATGACCTGGTGGATTCCGGTGGTACTGCGGTTGCGATTCGTGAAATGTATCCAA
AAGCGCACTTTGTCACCATCTTCGCAAAACCGGCTGGTCGTCCGCTGGTTGATGACTATGTTGTTGATAT
CCCGCAAGATACCTGGATTGAACAGCCGTGGGATATGGGCGTCGTATTCGTCCCGCCAATCTCCGGTCGC
TAATCTTTTCAACGCCTGGCACTGCCGGGCGTTGTTCTTTTTAACTTCAGGCGGGTTACAATAGTTTCCA
GTAAGTATTCTGGAGGCTGCATCCATGACACAGGCAAACCTGAGCGAAACCCTGTTCAAACCCCGCTTTA
AACATCCTGAAACCTCGACGCTAGTCCGCCGCTTTAATCACGGCGCACAACCGCCTGTGCAGTCGGCCCT
TGATGGTAAAACCATCCCTCACTGGTATCGCATGATTAACCGTCTGATGTGGATCTGGCGCGGCATTGAC
CCACGCGAAATCCTCGACGTCCAGGCACGTATTGTGATGAGCGATGCCGAACGTACCGACGATGATTTAT
ACGATACGGTGATTGGCTACCGTGGCGGCAACTGGATTTATGAGTGGGCCCCGGATCTTTGTGAAGGAAC
CTTACTTCTGTGGTGTGACATAATTGGACAAACTACCTACAGAGATTTAAAGCTCTAAGGTAAATATAAA
ATTTTTAAGTGTATAATGTGTTAAACTACTGATTCTAATTGTTTGTGTATTTTAGATTCCAACCTATGGA
ACTGATGAATGGGAGCAGTGGTGGAATGCCTTTAATGAGGAAAACCTGTTTTGCTCAGAAGAAATGCCAT
CTAGTGATGATGAGGCTACTGCTGACTCTCAACATTCTACTCCTCCAAAAAAGAAGAGAAAGGTAGAAGA
CCCCAAGGACTTTCCTTCAGAATTGCTAAGTTTTTTGAGTCATGCTGTGTTTAGTAATAGAACTCTTGCT
TGCTTTGCTATTTACACCACAAAGGAAAAAGCTGCACTGCTATACAAGAAAATTATGGAAAAATATTCTG
TAACCTTTATAAGTAGGCATAACAGTTATAATCATAACATACTGTTTTTTCTTACTCCACACAGGCATAG
AGTGTCTGCTATTAATAACTATGCTCAAAAATTGTGTACCTTTAGCTTTTTAATTTGTAAAGGGGTTAAT
AAGGAATATTTGATGTATAGTGCCTTGACTAGAGATCATAATCAGCCATACCACATTTGTAGAGGTTTTA
CTTGCTTTAAAAAACCTCCCACACCTCCCCCTGAACCTGAAACATAAAATGAATGCAATTGTTGTTGTTA
ACTTGTTTATTGCAGCTTATAATGGTTACAAATAAAGCAATAGCATCACAAATTTCACAAATAAAGCATT
TTTTTCACTGCATTCTAGTTGTGGTTTGTCCAAACTCATCAATGTATCTTATCATGTCTGGATCAACTGG
ATAACTCAAGCTAACCAAAATCATCCCAAACTTCCCACCCCATACCCTATTACCACTGCCAATTACCTGT
GGTTTCATTTACTCTAAACCTGTGATTCCTCTGAATTATTTTCATTTTAAAGAAATTGTATTTGTTAAAT
ATGTACTACAAACTTAGTAGTTGGAAGGGCTAATTCACTCCCAAAGAAGACAAGATATCCTTGATCTGTG
GATCTACCACACACAAGGCTACTTCCCTGATTAGCAGAACTACACACCAGGGCCAGGGGTCAGATATCCA
CTGACCTTTGGATGGTGCTACAAGCTAGTACCAGTTGAGCCAGATAAGGTAGAAGAGGCCAATAAAGGAG
AGAACACCAGCTTGTTACACCCTGTGAGCCTGCATGGGATGGATGACCCGGAGAGAGAAGTGTTAGAGTG
GAGGTTTGACAGCCGCCTAGCATTTCATCACGTGGCCCGAGAGCTGCATCCGGAGTACTTCAAGAACTGC
TGATATCGAGCTTGCTACAAGGGACTTTCCGCTGGGGACTTTCCAGGGAGGCGTGGCCTGGGCGGGACTG
GGGAGTGGCGAGCCCTCAGATCCTGCATATAAGCAGCTGCTTTTTGCCTGTACTGGGTCTCTCTGGTTAG
ACCAGATCTGAGCCTGGGAGCTCTCTGGCTAACTAGGGAACCCACTGCTTAAGCCTCAATAAAGCTTGCC
TTGAGTGCTTCAAGTAGTGTGTGCCCGTCTGTTGTGTGACTCTGGTAACTAGAGATCCCTCAGACCCTTT
TAGTCAGTGTGGAAAATCTCTAGCAGTGGCGCCCGAACAGGGACTTGAAAGCGAAAGGGAAACCAGAGGA
GCTCTCTCGACGCAGGACTCGGCTTGCTGAAGCGCGCACGGCAAGAGGCGAGGGGCGGCGACTGGTGAGT
ACGCCAAAAATTTTGACTAGCGGAGGCTAGAAGGAGAGAGATGGGTGCGAGAGCGTCAGTATTAAGCGGG
GGAGAATTAGATCGCGATGGGAAAAAATTCGGTTAAGGCCAGGGGGAAAGAAAAAATATAAATTAAAACA
TATAGTATGGGCAAGCAGGGAGCTAGAACGATTCGCAGTTAATCCTGGCCTGTTAGAAACATCAGAAGGC
TGTAGACAAATACTGGGACAGCTACAACCATCCCTTCAGACAGGATCAGAAGAACTTAGATCATTATATA
ATACAGTAGCAACCCTCTATTGTGTGCATCAAAGGATAGAGATAAAAGACACCAAGGAAGCTTTAGACAA
GATAGAGGAAGAGCAAAACAAAAGTAAGACCACCGCACAGCAAGCGGCCGGCCGCTGATCTTCAGACCTG
GAGGAGGAGATATGAGGGACAATTGGAGAAGTGAATTATATAAATATAAAGTAGTAAAAATTGAACCATT
AGGAGTAGCACCCACCAAGGCAAAGAGAAGAGTGGTGCAGAGAGAAAAAAGAGCAGTGGGAATAGGAGCT
TTGTTCCTTGGGTTCTTGGGAGCAGCAGGAAGCACTATGGGCGCAGCGTCAATGACGCTGACGGTACAGG
CCAGACAATTATTGTCTGGTATAGTGCAGCAGCAGAACAATTTGCTGAGGGCTATTGAGGCGCAACAGCA
TCTGTTGCAACTCACAGTCTGGGGCATCAAGCAGCTCCAGGCAAGAATCCTGGCTGTGGAAAGATACCTA
AAGGATCAACAGCTCCTGGGGATTTGGGGTTGCTCTGGAAAACTCATTTGCACCACTGCTGTGCCTTGGA
ATGCTAGTTGGAGTAATAAATCTCTGGAACAGATTTGGAATCACACGACCTGGATGGAGTGGGACAGAGA
AATTAACAATTACACAAGCTTAATACACTCCTTAATTGAAGAATCGCAAAACCAGCAAGAAAAGAATGAA
CAAGAATTATTGGAATTAGATAAATGGGCAAGTTTGTGGAATTGGTTTAACATAACAAATTGGCTGTGGT
ATATAAAATTATTCATAATGATAGTAGGAGGCTTGGTAGGTTTAAGAATAGTTTTTGCTGTACTTTCTAT
AGTGAATAGAGTTAGGCAGGGATATTCACCATTATCGTTTCAGACCCACCTCCCAACCCCGAGGGGACCC
GACAGGCCCGAAGGAATAGAAGAAGAAGGTGGAGAGAGAGACAGAGACAGATCCATTCGATTAGTGAACG
GATCTCGACGGTATCGCCAAATGGCAGTATTCATCCACAATTTTAAAAGAAAAGGGGGGATTGGGGGGTA
CAGTGCAGGGGAAAGAATAGTAGACATAATAGCAACAGACATACAAACTAAAGAATTACAAAAACAAATT
ACAAAAATTCAAAATTTTCGGGTTTATTACAGGGACAGCAGAGATCCAGTTTGGATCGATAAGCTTGATA
TCGAATTGCTGCAGCCCCGATAGTCGACTACATTTATATTGGCTCATGTCCAATATGACCGCCATGTTGA
CATTGATTATTGACTAGTTATTAATAGTAATCAATTACGGGGTCATTAGTTCATAGCCCATATATGGAGT
TCCGCGTTACATAACTTACGGTAAATGGCCCGCCTGGCTGACCGCCCAACGACCCCCGCCCATTGACGTC
AATAATGACGTATGTTCCCATAGTAACGCCAATAGGGACTTTCCATTGACGTCAATGGGTGGAGTATTTA
CGGTAAACTGCCCACTTGGCAGTACATCAAGTGTATCATATGCCAAGTCCGCCCCCTATTGACGTCAATG
ACGGTAAATGGCCCGCCTGGCATTATGCCCAGTACATGACCTTACGGGACTTTCCTACTTGGCAGTACAT
CTACGTATTAGTCATCGCTATTACCATGGTGATGCGGTTTTGGCAGTACACCAATGGGCGTGGATAGCGG
TTTGACTCACGGGGATTTCCAAGTCTCCACCCCATTGACGTCAATGGGAGTTTGTTTTGGCACCAAAATC
AACGGGACTTTCCAAAATGTCGTAATAACCCCGCCCCGTTGACGCAAATGGGCGGTAGGCGTGTACGGTG
GGAGGTCTATATAAGCAGAGCTCTCCCTATCAGTGATAGAGATCTCCCTATCAGTGATAGAGATCGTCGT
CGTGCTCGTTTAGTGAACCGTCTGATCTCAACAAGCTGTCTAGAGAATTCAAGCTTGCCACCATGGGTAT
CCTTCCCAGCCCTGGGATGCCTGCGCTGCTCTCCCTCGTGAGCCTTCTCTCCGTGCTGCTGATGGGTTGC
GTAGCTGAAACCGGTGCATCTGGAAGTGGTACCCTTGAGGTGCTGTTTCAGGGACCAGGAGGTAGTGGAT
CTGCTTGGAGCCATCCACAGTTCGAAAAAGGTGGAGGTTCTGGCGGTGGATCAGGTGGAAGTGCATGGTC
TCACCCTCAGTTTGAGAAATAATGACTCGAGCGCCCCTCTCCCTCCCCCCCCCCTAACGTTACTGGCCGA
AGCCGCTTGGAATAAGGCCGGTGTGCGTTTGTCTATATGTTATTTTCCACCATATTGCCGTCTTTTGGCA
ATGTGAGGGCCCGGAAACCTGGCCCTGTCTTCTTGACGAGCATTCCTAGGGGTCTTTCCCCTCTCGCCAA
AGGAATGCAAGGTCTGTTGAATGTCGTGAAGGAAGCAGTTCCTCTGGAAGCTTCTTGAAGACAAACAACG
TCTGTAGCGACCCTTTGCAGGCAGCGGAACCCCCCACCTGGCGACAGGTGCCTCTGCGGCCAAAAGCCAC
GTGTATAAGATACACCTGCAAAGGCGGCACAACCCCAGTGCCACGTTGTGAGTTGGATAGTTGTGGAAAG
AGTCAAATGGCTCTCCTCAAGCGTATTCAACAAGGGGCTGAAGGATGCCCAGAAGGTAACCCATTGTATG
GGATCTGATCTGGGGCCTCGGTACACATGCTTTACATGTGTTTAGTCGAGGTTAAAAAAACGTCTAGGCC
CCCCGAACCACGGGGACGTGGTTTTCCTTTGAAAAACACGATGATAATATGGCCACAACCATGGTGAGCA
AGGGCGAGGAGCTGTTCACCGGGGTGGTGCCCATCCTGGTCGAGCTGGACGGCGACGTAAACGGCCACAA
GTTCAGCGTGTCCGGCGAGGGCGAGGGCGATGCCACCTACGGCAAGCTGACCCTGAAGTTCATCTGCACC
ACCGGCAAGCTGCCCGTGCCCTGGCCCACCCTCGTGACCACCCTGTCCTGGGGCGTGCAGTGCTTCGCCC
GCTACCCCGACCACATGAAGCAGCACGACTTCTTCAAGTCCGCCATGCCCGAAGGCTACGTCCAGGAGCG
CACCATCTTCTTCAAGGACGACGGCAACTACAAGACCCGCGCCGAGGTGAAGTTCGAGGGCGACACCCTG
GTGAACCGCATCGAGCTGAAGGGCATCGACTTCAAGGAGGACGGCAACATCCTGGGGCACAAGCTGGAGT
ACAACTACTTTAGCGACAACGTCTATATCACCGCCGACAAGCAGAAGAACGGCATCAAGGCCAACTTCAA
GATCCGCCACAACATCGAGGACGGCGGCGTGCAGCTCGCCGACCACTACCAGCAGAACACCCCCATCGGC
GACGGCCCCGTGCTGCTGCCCGACAACCACTACCTGAGCACCCAGTCCAAGCTGAGCAAAGACCCCAACG
AGAAGCGCGATCACATGGTCCTGCTGGAGTTCGTGACCGCCGCCGGGATCACTCTCGGCATGGACGAGCT
GTACAAGTAAAGCGGCCGCGACTCTTGAGTCGAGCTGCAGGCATGCAAGCTTGATATCGTACGTATCGAT
AATCAACCTCTGGATTACAAAATTTGTGAAAGATTGACTGGTATTCTTAACTATGTTGCTCCTTTTACGC
TATGTGGATACGCTGCTTTAATGCCTTTGTATCATGCTATTGCTTCCCGTATGGCTTTCATTTTCTCCTC
CTTGTATAAATCCTGGTTGCTGTCTCTTTATGAGGAGTTGTGGCCCGTTGTCAGGCAACGTGGCGTGGTG
TGCACTGTGTTTGCTGACGCAACCCCCACTGGTTGGGGCATTGCCACCACCTGTCAGCTCCTTTCCGGGA
CTTTCGCTTTCCCCCTCCCTATTGCCACGGCGGAACTCATCGCCGCCTGCCTTGCCCGCTGCTGGACAGG
GGCTCGGCTGTTGGGCACTGACAATTCCGTGGTGTTGTCGGGGAAATCATCGTCCTTTCCTTGGCTGCTC
GCCTGTGTTGCCACCTGGATTCTGCGCGGGACGTCCTTCTGCTACGTCCCTTCGGCCCTCAATCCAGCGG
ACCTTCCTTCCCGCGGCCTGCTGCCGGCTCTGCGGCCTCTTCCGCGTCTTCGCCTTCGCCCTCAGACGAG
TCGGATCTCCCTTTGGGCCGCCTCCCCGCATCGATACCGTCGTCCACGAGGGAATTAATTCGAGCTCCGT
ACCTTTAAGACCAATGACTTACAAGGCAGCTGTAGATCTTAGCCACTTTTTAAAAGAAAAGGGGGGACTG
GAAGGGCTAATTCACTCCCAACGAAGACAAGATCTGCTTTTTGCTTGTACTGGGTCTCTCTGGTTAGACC
AGATCTGAGCCTGGGAGCTCTCTGGCTAACTAGGGAACCCACTGCTTAAGCCTCAATAAAGCTTGCCTTG
AGTGCTTCAAGTAGTGTGTGCCCGTCTGTTGTGTGACTCTGGTAACTAGAGATCCCTCAGACCCTTTTAG
TCAGTGTGGAAAATCTCTAGCAGCAA
